Addgene plasmid #190388: JAB2601
Purpose: Plasmids encode parts for syntetic genetic circuit construction in eudicot plants (proUBQ10::PIP2A-mCherry-NOSt_proG1090::AmtR-VP16-19St_3XAmtRO::GFPint-NLS-ADHt)
Depositing lab: Jennifer Brophy & Jose Dinneny. Depositing organization: Stanford University. Publication: Synthetic genetic circuits as a means of reprogramming plant roots. Brophy JAN, Magallon KJ, Duan L, Zhong V, Ramachandran P, Kniazev K, Dinneny JR. Science. 2022 Aug 12;377(6607):747-751. doi: 10.1126/science.abo4326. Epub 2022 Aug 11. PubMed 35951698.
Backbone
  Vector backbone: JAB2155
  Vector type: Plant Expression
Growth in bacteria
  Bacterial resistance: Kanamycin, 50 μg/mL
  Growth temperature: 37°C
  Growth strain: DH5alpha
  Copy number: High Copy
Gene/Insert
  Gene/Insert name: proUBQ10::PIP2A-mCherry-NOSt_proG1090::AmtR-VP16-19St_3XAmtRO::GFPint-NLS-ADHt
  Species: Synthetic
  Cloning method: Restriction Enzyme; 5′ cloning site unknown (unknown if destroyed)
Terms and licenses: Academic/Nonprofit Terms; Industry Terms: Not Available to Industry
Depositor comments: Backbone JAB2155 contains proUBQ10::PIP2A-mCherry-NOSt_proG1090::AmtR-VP16-19St. Please see the fully annotated sequence linked the "Supplemental Documents" section. Please visit https://www.biorxiv.org/content/10.1101/2022.02.02.478917v1 for bioRxiv preprint.
How to cite: JAB2601 was a gift from Jennifer Brophy & Jose Dinneny (Addgene plasmid # 190388 ; http://n2t.net/addgene:190388 ; RRID:Addgene_190388)
