[The description below was written by a language model from this plasmid's Addgene catalogue record and pLannotate feature annotations shown in this document.]
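Description:
JAB2601 is a plant expression binary vector built on the JAB2155 backbone, one of a set of plasmids providing parts for building synthetic genetic circuits in eudicot plants. The 8,486 nt sequence carries nopaline-type left and right T-DNA border repeats flanking the payload, consistent with Agrobacterium-mediated delivery. Outside the borders lie a high-copy ColE1/pUC-type origin for E. coli, a pSa origin, and an aphA gene conferring the kanamycin resistance used for bacterial selection. No plant selectable marker is annotated within the T-DNA. Remnants of cloning-vector sequence (lac promoter/operator, T3 promoter, MCS fragments) also sit near the right border.

The T-DNA holds three transcription units. The first, described as UBQ10 promoter-driven, expresses the Arabidopsis plasma membrane aquaporin PIP2A fused to mCherry with a NOS terminator, giving a red membrane marker for transformed cells. The second, listed as proG1090::AmtR-VP16, encodes a synthetic activator that joins the bacterial DNA-binding protein AmtR to the herpes simplex VP16 activation domain. The feature table detects the VP16 domain, 35S-derived minimal promoter elements upstream and a CaMV poly(A) signal downstream, but does not annotate AmtR itself. These two units come from the backbone.

The added insert is the output module: three AmtR operator sites placed with a minimal 35S promoter drive a nuclear-localised GFP interrupted by the potato ST-LS1 IV2 intron, followed by an ADH terminator according to the insert name. The intron restricts functional GFP to plant cells by preventing expression in bacteria. In the sequence, this reporter lies between the mCherry and activator cassettes. Nuclear GFP thus reports activation of the synthetic promoter by AmtR-VP16, allowing this activator and promoter pair to be characterised as a circuit component.
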