Features (pLannotate 1.2.2; 26 found; start..end, strand, type, name):
      4..26      +  misc_feature   LB T-DNA repeat: left border repeat from nopaline C58 T-DNA (truncated)
    682..1542    +  CDS            PIP2-1: PIP21_ARATH - Also known as PIP2A. Experimental evidence at protein level: Swiss-Prot protein existence level 1. Water channel required to facilitate the transport of water across cell membrane. Probably involved in root water uptake. Its function is impaired by Hg(2+). From Arabidopsis thaliana (Mouse-ear cress).
   1549..2258    +  CDS            mCherry (fragment): monomeric derivative of DsRed fluorescent protein (Shaner et al., 2004) mammalian codon-optimized
   2278..2530    +  terminator     NOS terminator: nopaline synthase terminator and poly(A) signal
   2678..2695    +  promoter       35SPPDK promoter (fragment): hybrid promoter consisting of the cauliflower mosaic virus 35S enhancer fused to the maize C4PPDK basal promoter (Yoo et al., 2007)
   2698..2742    +  promoter       minimal CaMV 35S promoter: minimal 35S promoter from cauliflower mosaic virus
   2769..2964    +  CDS            superfolder GFP (fragment): GFP variant that folds robustly even when fused to poorly folded proteins (Pédelacq et al., 2006)
   2966..3154    +  intron         IV2 intron: modified second intron of the potato ST-LS1 gene (Vancanneyt et al., 1990)
   3176..3670    +  CDS            mgfp5 (fragment): GFP with folding enhancement mutations; mgfp5; suitable for expression in plants due to removal of a cryptic intron
   4017..4035    -  misc_feature   MCS (fragment): pUC18/19 multiple cloning site
   4107..4152    +  promoter       35SPPDK promoter (fragment): hybrid promoter consisting of the cauliflower mosaic virus 35S enhancer fused to the maize C4PPDK basal promoter (Yoo et al., 2007)
   4151..4197    +  promoter       minimal CaMV 35S promoter: minimal 35S promoter from cauliflower mosaic virus
   4882..5115    +  CDS            VP16 AD: transcriptional activation domain of herpes simplex virus protein VP16 (Triezenberg et al., 1988; Cousens et al., 1989); UL48
   5192..5368    +  polyA_signal   CaMV poly(A) signal: cauliflower mosaic virus polyadenylation signal
   5406..5441    -  misc_feature   MCS (fragment): pBluescript multiple cloning site
   5454..5472    -  promoter       T3 promoter: promoter for bacteriophage T3 RNA polymerase
   5517..5533    -  protein_bind   lac operator: The lac repressor binds to the lac operator to inhibit transcription in E. coli. This inhibition can be relieved by adding lactose or isopropyl-β-D-thiogalactopyranoside (IPTG). lac repressor encoded by lacI
   5541..5571    -  promoter       lac promoter: promoter for the E. coli lac operon
   5586..5607    -  protein_bind   CAP binding site: CAP binding activates transcription in the presence of cAMP. E. coli catabolite activator protein
   5620..5712    -  CDS            lacI (fragment): lac repressor; lacI; The lac repressor binds to the lac operator to inhibit transcription in E. coli. This inhibition can be relieved by adding lactose or isopropyl-β-D-thiogalactopyranoside (IPTG).
   5714..5838    -  rep_origin     RSF ori (fragment): Plasmids containing the RSF 1030 origin of replication can be propagated in E. coli cells that contain additional plasmids with compatible origins.
   5846..5870    +  misc_feature   RB T-DNA repeat: right border repeat from nopaline C58 T-DNA
   5961..6549    -  rep_origin     ori: high-copy-number ColE1/pMB1/pBR322/pUC origin of replication
   6639..7430    -  CDS            aphA: KKA3_ENTFL - Experimental evidence at protein level: Swiss-Prot protein existence level 1. Resistance to kanamycin and structurally-related aminoglycosides, including amikacin. From Enterococcus faecalis (Streptococcus faecalis).
   7821..7919    +  CDS            TRA2_ECOLX (fragment): Protein predicted: Swiss-Prot protein existence level 4. Required for transposition of transposon Tn903. From Escherichia coli.
   7927..8362    +  rep_origin     pSa ori: origin of replication from bacterial plasmid pSa
>Addgene plasmid #190388 | JAB2601 | addgene full sequence | sequence record 391162 | Addgene NGS Result
TCTTGGCAGGATATATTGTGGTGTAACGTTAAGCTTTGGTTGTCGACGAGTCAGTAATAAACGGCGTCAA
AGTGGTTGCAGCCGGCACACACGAGTCGTGTTTATCAACTCAAAGCACAAATACTTTTCCTCAACCTAAA
AATAAGGCAATTAGCCAAAAACAACTTTGCGTGTAAACAACGCTCAATACACGTGTCATTTTATTATTAG
CTATTGCTTCACCGCCTTAGCTTTCTCGTGACCTAGTCGTCCTCGTCTTTTCTTCTTCTTCTTCTATAAA
ACAATACCCAAAGAGCTCTTCTTCTTCACAATTCAGATTTCAATTTCTCAAAATCTTAAAAACTTTCTCT
CAATTCTCTCTACCGTGATCAAGGTAAATTTCTGTGTTCCTTATTCTCTCAAAATCTTCGATTTTGTTTT
CGTTCGATCCCAATTTCGTATATGTTCTTTGGTTTAGATTCTGTTAATCTTAGATCGTAGACGATTTTCT
GGGTTTGATCGTTAGATATCATCTTAATTCTCGATTAGGGTTTCATAGATATCATCCGATTTGTTCAAAT
AATTTGAGTTTTGTCGAATAATTACTCTTCGATTTGTGATTTCTATCTAGATCTGGTGTTAGTTTCTAGT
TTGTGCGATCGAATTTGTCGATTAATCTGAGTTTTTCTGATTAACAGCACCATGGCAAAGGATGTGGAAG
CCGTTCCCGGAGAAGGATTTCAGACAAGAGACTATCAAGATCCGCCACCAGCTCCGTTTATTGATGGAGC
GGAGCTAAAGAAGTGGTCTTTCTACAGAGCAGTTATCGCAGAGTTCGTAGCCACTCTCCTCTTCTTATAC
ATCACCGTTTTGACAGTCATCGGTTACAAGATTCAGTCCGATACTGATGCCGGTGGCGTAGATTGCGGCG
GAGTTGGAATCCTCGGTATCGCTTGGGCCTTTGGTGGTATGATCTTCATCCTCGTCTACTGCACCGCCGG
TATCTCTGGTGGTCACATTAACCCAGCGGTGACATTTGGGCTATTCTTGGCACGTAAAGTGTCGTTACCT
AGGGCCCTATTGTACATAATCGCTCAGTGTTTGGGTGCGATTTGTGGAGTTGGTTTTGTCAAAGCCTTCC
AAAGCTCTTACTACACCCGTTACGGAGGTGGAGCCAACTCTCTAGCCGATGGCTACAGCACAGGGACCGG
TCTAGCCGCAGAGATCATTGGTACTTTCGTTCTTGTCTACACCGTATTCTCTGCCACTGACCCCAAACGT
AGTGCCAGAGACTCCCACGTTCCGGTGTTGGCGCCACTTCCAATCGGATTTGCCGTGTTCATGGTACATT
TGGCTACCATTCCCATTACCGGAACCGGAATTAACCCGGCAAGGAGTTTCGGAGCTGCCGTAATCTACAA
CAAGAGCAAGCCATGGGATGACCACTGGATATTTTGGGTTGGACCATTCATTGGAGCTGCGATAGCTGCA
TTCTACCACCAATTCGTTCTAAGAGCTTCAGGTTCTAAGTCTCTTGGATCATTCAGAAGTGCTGCCAACG
TCGGATCCATGGTGAGCAAGGGCGAGGAGGATAACATGGCCATCATCAAGGAGTTCATGCGCTTCAAGGT
GCACATGGAGGGCTCCGTGAACGGCCACGAGTTCGAGATCGAGGGCGAGGGCGAGGGCCGCCCCTACGAG
GGCACCCAGACCGCCAAGCTGAAGGTGACCAAGGGTGGCCCCCTGCCCTTCGCCTGGGACATCCTGTCCC
CTCAGTTCATGTACGGCTCCAAGGCCTACGTGAAGCACCCCGCCGACATCCCCGACTACTTGAAGCTGTC
CTTCCCCGAGGGCTTCAAGTGGGAGCGCGTGATGAACTTCGAGGACGGCGGCGTGGTGACCGTGACCCAG
GACTCCTCCCTGCAGGACGGCGAGTTCATCTACAAGGTGAAGCTGCGCGGCACCAACTTCCCCTCCGACG
GCCCCGTAATGCAGAATAAGACCATGGGCTGGGAGGCCTCCTCCGAGCGGATGTACCCCGAGGACGGCGC
CCTGAAGGGCGAGATCAAGCAGAGGCTGAAGCTGAAGGACGGCGGCCACTACGACGCTGAGGTCAAGACC
ACCTACAAGGCCAAGAAGCCCGTGCAGCTGCCCGGCGCCTACAACGTCAACATCAAGTTGGACATCACCT
CCCACAACGAGGACTACACCATCGTGGAACAGTACGAACGCGCCGAGGGCCGCCACTCCACCGGCGGCAT
GGAGGAGCTGTACAAGTAAAGCGGCCGCCCGGCTGCAGATCGTTCAAACATTTGGCAATAAAGTTTCTTA
AGATTGAATCCTGTTGCCGGTCTTGCGATGATTATCATATAATTTCTGTTGAATTACGTTAAGCATGTAA
TAATTAACATGTAATGCATGACGTTATTTATGAGATGGGTTTTTATGATTAGAGTCCCGCAATTATACAT
TTAATACGCGATAGAAAACAAAATATAGCGCGCAAACTAGGATAAATTATCGCGCGCGGTGTCATCTATG
TTACTAGATCGGGGCGCGCCCTCGAGGGTCTCTAATGATAGAAAAGTTGGCTGCGGCCGCGAATTTCTAT
CGATCTATAGATAATGTTTTCTATCGATCTATAGATAATAGTTTCTATCGATCTATAGATAATCGGGTCT
AAGCTAGCTAGGCCACCCACAATCCCACTATCCTTTCGCAAGACCCTTCCTCTATATAAGGAAGTTCATT
TCATTTGGAGAGAACACGGGGGACTCTAGACACCATGGTGAGTAAAGGAGAAGAACTTTTCACTGGAGTT
GTCCCAATTCTTGTTGAATTAGATGGTGATGTTAATGGGCACAAATTTTCTGTCAGTGGAGAGGGTGAAG
GTGATGCAACATACGGAAAACTTACCCTTAAATTTATTTGCACTACTGGAAAACTACCTGTTCCATGGCC
AACCCTGGTCACCACCCTGACCTACGTAAGTTTCTGCTTCTACCTTTGATATATATATAATAATTATCAT
TAATTAGTAGTAATATAATATTTCAAATATTTTTTTCAAAATAAAAGAATGTAGTATATAGCAATTGCTT
TTCTGTAGTTTATAAGTGTGTATATTTTAATTTATAACTTTTCTAATATATGACCAAAATTTGTTGATGT
GCAGGGCGTGCAGTGCTTCTCCCGTTACCCTGATCATATGAAGCGGCACGACTTCTTCAAGAGCGCCATG
CCTGAGGGATACGTGCAGGAGAGGACCATCTTCTTCAAGGACGACGGGAACTACAAGACACGTGCTGAAG
TCAAGTTTGAGGGTGACACCCTCGTCAACAGGATCGAGCTTAAGGGAATCGATTTCAAGGAGGACGGAAA
CATCCTCGGCCACAAGTTGGAATACAACTACAACTCCCACAACGTATACATCATGGCCGACAAGCAAAAG
AACGGCATCAAAGCCAACTTCAAGACCCGCCACAACATCGAGGACGGCGGCGTGCAACTCGCTGATCATT
ATCAACAAAATACTCCAATTGGCGATGGCCCTGTCCTTTTACCAGACAACCATTACCTGTCCACACAATC
TGCCCTTTCGAAAGATCCCAACGAAAAGAGAGATCACATGGTCCTTCTTGAGTTTGTAACAGCTGCTGGG
ATTACACATGGCATGGATGAACTATACAAACCTAAGAAAAAGCGTAAGGTCGAGGACCCTTAATGTCAAG
CCATTCTCTCGCAGATGATGTTCACTTTGTGTTTTACTTCCTTTATGCATTCACAGCAATAAAAGAAAGA
AATCTCCATCGCTTTTGGTTTTCTTCTCTGTCTTAAGTTAGTCGTTTTCGTGTCTAATCTATTACTTATC
ATTGTAATAGACTCTTCTTCTATTGAGATTTGAATATAAACTAAAACACATTCCATTTTACTGTGTTCTC
AACATTCAGAATGCAAACGGACTAACCGTAGTGACTCGGCTTCTAATGTAGTTTAAACTGAAGGCGGGAA
ACGACAATCTGATCCAAGCTCAAGCTAAGCTTGCATGCCTGCAGGATATCGTGGATCCAAGCTTGCCACG
TGCCGCCACGTGCCGCCACGTGCCGCCACGTGCCTCTAGAGGATCCATCTCCACTGACGTAAGGGATGAC
GCACAATCCCACTATCCTTCGCAAGACCCTTCCTCTATATAAGGAAGTTCATTTCATTTGGAGAGGACAC
GCTGGGATCCCCACCATGGCTGGCGCCGTGGGCAGACCCAGAAGATCTGCTCCTCGGAGAGCCGGCAAGA
ACCCCCGGGAAGAGATTCTGGATGCCAGCGCCGAGCTGTTCACCAGACAGGGCTTTGCCACCACCAGCAC
CCACCAGATTGCCGACGCTGTGGGCATCAGACAGGCCAGCCTGTACTACCACTTCCCCAGCAAGACCGAG
ATCTTCCTGACCCTGCTGAAAAGCACCGTGGAACCCTCCACCGTGCTGGCCGAGGATCTGTCTACCCTGG
ACGCCGGACCCGAAATGAGACTGTGGGCTATCGTGGCCAGCGAAGTGCGGCTGCTGCTGAGCACCAAGTG
GAACGTGGGCCGGCTGTACCAGCTGCCCATCGTGGGCTCTGAGGAATTCGCCGAGTACCACAGCCAGCGC
GAGGCCCTGACCAACGTGTTCAGAGATCTGGCCACCGAGATTGTGGGCGACGACCCCAGAGCCGAACTGC
CCTTCCACATCACCATGAGCGTGATCGAGATGCGGCGGAACGACGGCAAGATCCCTAGCCCTCTGAGCGC
CGACTCTCTGCCCGAGACAGCCATTATGCTGGCTGACGCCTCCCTGGCTGTGCTGGGAGCACCTCTGCCT
GCCGACAGAGTGGAAAAGACACTGGAACTGATCAAGCAGGCCGACGCCAAGGCCCCCCCGACCGACGTCA
GCCTGGGGGACGAGCTCCACTTAGACGGCGAGGACGTGGCGATGGCGCATGCCGACGCGCTAGACGATTT
CGATCTGGACATGTTGGGGGACGGGGATTCCCCGGGGCCGGGATTTACCCCCCACGACTCCGCCCCCTAC
GGCGCTCTGGATACGGCCGACTTCGAGTTTGAGCAGATGTTTACCGATGCCCTTGGAATTGACGAGTACG
GTGGGCCGAAGAAGAAGAGGAAGGTTTAGTGTCGGTACGCTGAAATCACCAGTCTCTCTCTACAAATCTA
TCTCTCTCTATTTTCTCCATAAATAATGTGTGAGTAGTTTCCCGATAAGGGAAATTAGGGTTCTTATAGG
GTTTCGCTCATGTGTTGAGCATATAAGAAACCCTTAGTATGTATTTGTATTTGTAAAATACTTCTATCAA
TAAAATTTCTAATTCCTAAAACCAAAATCCAGTACTAAAATCCAGATCGATGCTTGATACTCGCTTCGAG
ACCGGGCTAGAGCGGACTAGTTCTAGAGCGGCCGCCACCGCGGTGGAGCTCCAGCTTTTGTTCCCTTTAG
TGAGGGTTAATTGCGCGCTTGGCGTAATCATGGTCATAGCTGTTTCCTGTGTGAAATTGTTATCCGCTCA
CAATTCCACACAACATACGAGCCGGAAGCATAAAGTGTAAAGCCTGGGGTGCCTAATGAGTGAGCTAACT
CACATTAATTGCGTTGCGCTCACTGCCCGCTTTCCAGTCGGGAAACCTGTCGTGCCAGCTGCATTAATGA
ATCGGCCAACGCGCGGGGAGAGGCGGTTTGCGTATTGGGCGCTCTTCCGCTTCCTCGCTCACTGACTCGC
TGCGCTCGGTCGTTCGGCTGCGGCGAGCGGTATCAGCTCACTCAAAGGCGGTAATACGGTTATCCACAGA
ATCAGGGGATAACGCAGGAAAGAACATGAAGGCCTTGACAGGATATATTGGCGGGTAAACTAAGTCGCTG
TATGTGTTTGTTTGAGATCTCATGTGAGCAAAAGGCCAGCAAAAGGCCAGGAACCGTAAAAAGGCCGCGT
TGCTGGCGTTTTTCCATAGGCTCCGCCCCCCTGACGAGCATCACAAAAATCGACGCTCAAGTCAGAGGTG
GCGAAACCCGACAGGACTATAAAGATACCAGGCGTTTCCCCCTGGAAGCTCCCTCGTGCGCTCTCCTGTT
CCGACCCTGCCGCTTACCGGATACCTGTCCGCCTTTCTCCCTTCGGGAAGCGTGGCGCTTTCTCATAGCT
CACGCTGTAGGTATCTCAGTTCGGTGTAGGTCGTTCGCTCCAAGCTGGGCTGTGTGCACGAACCCCCCGT
TCAGCCCGACCGCTGCGCCTTATCCGGTAACTATCGTCTTGAGTCCAACCCGGTAAGACACGACTTATCG
CCACTGGCAGCAGCCACTGGTAACAGGATTAGCAGAGCGAGGTATGTAGGCGGTGCTACAGAGTTCTTGA
AGTGGTGGCCTAACTACGGCTACACTAGAAGGACAGTATTTGGTATCTGCGCTCTGCTGAAGCCAGTTAC
CTTCGGAAAAAGAGTTGGTAGCTCTTGATCCGGCAAACAAACCACCGCTGGTAGCGGTGGTTTTTTTGTT
TGCAAGCAGCAGATTACGCGCAGAAAAAAAGGATCTCAAGAAGATCCTTTGATCTTTTCTACGGGGTCTG
ACGCTCAGTGGAACGAAAACTCACGTTAAGGGATTTTGGTCATGCATTCTAGGTACTAAAACAATTCATC
CAGTAAAATATAATATTTTATTTTCTCCCAATCAGGCTTGATCCCCAGTAAGTCAAAAAATAGCTCGACA
TACTGTTCTTCCCCGATATCCTCCCTGATCGACCGGACGCAGAAGGCAATGTCATACCACTTGTCCGCCC
TGCCGCTTCTCCCAAGATCAATAAAGCCACTTACTTTGCCATCTTTCACAAAGATGTTGCTGTCACCCAG
GTCGCCGTGGGAAAAGACAAGTTCCTCTTCGGGCTTTTCCGTCTTTAAAAAATCATACAGCTCGCGCGGA
TCTTTAAATGGAGTATCTTCTTCCCAGTTTTCGCAATCCACATCGGCCAGATCGTTATTCAGTAAGTAAT
CCAATTCGGCTAAGCGGCTGTCTAAGCTATTCGTATAGGGACAATCCGATATGTCGATGGAGTGAAAGAG
CCTGATGCACTCCGCATACAGCTCGATAATCTTTTCAGGGCTTTGTTCATCTTCATACTCTTCCGAGCAA
AGGACGCCATCGGCCTCACTCATGAGCAGATTGCTCCAGCCATCATGCCGTTCAAAGTGCAGGACCTTTG
GAACAGGCAGCTTTCCTTCCAGCCATAGCATCATGTCCTTTTCCCGTTCCACATCATAGGTGGTCCCTTT
ATACCGGCTGTCCGTCATTTTTAAATATAGGTTTTCATTTTCTCCCACCAGCTTATATACCTTAGCAGGT
GACATTCCTTCCGTATCTTTTACGCAGCGGTATTTTTCGATCAGTTTTTTCAATTCCGGTGATATTCTCA
TTTTAGCCATTTATTATTTCCTTCCTCTTTTCTACAGTATTTAAAGATACCCCAAGAAGCTAATTATAAC
AAGACGAACTCCAATTCACTGTTCCTTGCATTCTAAAACCTTAAATACCAGAAAACAGCTTTTTCAAAGT
TGTTTTCAAAGTTGGCGTATAACATAGTATCGACGGAGCCGATTTTGAAACCGCGGTGATCACAGGCAGC
AACGCTCTGTCATCGTTACAATCAACATGCTACCCTCCGCGAGATCATCCGTGTTTCAAACCCGGCAGCT
TATTGTGCAATGTAACATCAGAGATTTTGAGACACAACGTGGCTTTGTTGAATAAATCGAACTTTTGCTG
AGTTGAAGGATCAGATCACGCATCTTCCCGACAACGCAGACCGTTCCGTGGCAAAGCAAAAGTTCAAAAT
CACCAACTGGTCCACCTACAACAAAGCTCTCATCAACCGTGGCTCCCTCACTTTCTGGCTGGATGATGGG
GCGATTCAGGAGATCCCCATCCAACAGCCCGCCGTCGAGCGGGCTTTTTTATCCCCGGAAGCCTGTGGAT
AGAGGGTAGTTATCCACGTGAAACCGCTAATGCCCCGCAAAGCCTTGATTCACGGGGCTTTCCGGCCCGC
TCCAAAAACTATCCACGTGAAATCGCTAATCAGGGTACGTGAAATCGCTAATCGGAGTACGTGAAATCGC
TAATAAGGTCACGTGAAATCGCTAATCAAAAAGGCACGTGAGAACGCTAATAGCCCTTTCAGATCAACAG
CTTGCAAACACCCCTCGCTCCGGCAAGTAGTTACAGCAAGTAGTATGTTCAATTAGCTTTTCAATTATGA
ATATATATATCAATTATTGGTCGCCCTTGGCTTGTGGACAATGCGCTACGCGCACCGGCTCCGCCCGTGG
ACAACCGCAAGCGGTTGCCCACCGTCGAGCGCCTTTGCCCACAACCCGGCGGCCGGCCGCAACAGATCGT
TTTATAAATTTTTTTTTTTGAAAAAGAAAAAGCCCGAAAGGCGGCAACCTCTCGGGCTTCTGGATTTCCG
ATCCCCGGAATTAGAC
